Addgene plasmid #113174: MEI-S332-GFP genomic in pCaSpeR
Purpose: In P element vector for transposon insertion into Drosophila genome
Depositing lab: Terry Orr-Weaver. Depositing organization: Whitehead Institute for Biomedical Research. Publication: Mei-S332, a Drosophila protein required for sister-chromatid cohesion, can localize to meiotic centromere regions. Kerrebrock AW, Moore DP, Wu JS, Orr-Weaver TL. Cell. 1995 Oct 20;83(2):247-56. 0092-8674(95)90166-3 PubMed 7585942.
Backbone
  Vector backbone: pCaSpeR4
  Vector type: P insertion vector
Growth in bacteria
  Bacterial resistance: Ampicillin, 100 μg/mL
  Growth temperature: 37°C
  Growth strain: DH5alpha
  Copy number: High Copy
Gene/Insert
  Gene/Insert name: mei-S332 (Sgo)
  Species: D. melanogaster (fly)
  Tag / fusion protein: GFP (N terminal on backbone)
  Cloning method: Restriction Enzyme; 5′ cloning site unknown (unknown if destroyed); 3′ cloning site unknown (unknown if destroyed)
Terms and licenses: Academic/Nonprofit Terms; Industry Terms: Not Available to Industry
How to cite: MEI-S332-GFP genomic in pCaSpeR was a gift from Terry Orr-Weaver (Addgene plasmid # 113174 ; http://n2t.net/addgene:113174 ; RRID:Addgene_113174)
