[The description below was written by a language model from this plasmid's Addgene catalogue record and pLannotate feature annotations shown in this document.]
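Description:
MEI-S332-GFP genomic in pCaSpeR is a Drosophila P element transformation plasmid of about 14.2 kb built on the pCaSpeR4 backbone. It is intended for transposon-mediated insertion of a tagged genomic copy of mei-S332 into the fly genome. In bacteria it is maintained as a high-copy plasmid through a ColE1/pUC-type origin and selected with ampicillin via the bla gene and its promoter. Short remnants of the pBR322 bom and rop regions are also annotated. The transposable unit is bounded by the P element 5' and 3' ends, which are the sequences recognised by P transposase supplied in trans. Between these ends lies the mini-white gene, a version of white lacking part of its first intron, which restores eye pigmentation in white mutant flies and so serves as a visible marker for transformants.

The payload is a D. melanogaster genomic fragment carrying mei-S332, the fly shugoshin (Sgo) homologue, which protects centromeric sister-chromatid cohesion in meiosis and mitosis. An Aequorea-derived GFP coding sequence (matched by the annotation software to the variant sg12) sits immediately upstream of the mei-S332 coding region, consistent with the recorded N-terminal tag. The mei-S332 sequence is annotated as two fragments separated by a short gap, which probably reflects an intron in the genomic DNA. No heterologous promoter is annotated, and the roughly 1.3 kb of unannotated sequence upstream of GFP suggests expression from the gene's own regulatory sequences, though the record does not state this. Weak reverse-strand matches to rodent Golga2 downstream of the gene likely reflect a neighbouring fly gene in the flanking genomic DNA. The cloning sites are not recorded. The construct is suited to visualising MEI-S332 localisation, for example at meiotic centromere regions.
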