Features (pLannotate 1.2.2; 15 found; start..end, strand, type, name):
      1..589     +  rep_origin     ori: high-copy-number ColE1/pMB1/pBR322/pUC origin of replication
    595..823     +  CDS            mini-white (fragment): Drosophila white gene eye color pigment; white; This is a modified version of the white gene lacking part of the first intron.
    824..1409    +  misc_feature   P element 5' end: No description available
   1420..5539    -  gene           mini-white: white; This modified version of the white gene lacks part of the first intron.
   6829..7545    +  CDS            sg12: sg12 is a basic (constitutively fluorescent) long stokes shift fluorescent protein published in 1997, derived from Aequorea victoria.
   7549..8025    +  CDS            mei-S332 (fragment): SGO1_DROME - Experimental evidence at protein level: Swiss-Prot protein existence level 1. Plays a central role in chromosome cohesion during meiosis and mitosis by preventing premature dissociation of cohesin complex from centromeres after prophase, when most of cohesin complex dissociates from chromosomes arms. May act by protecting or Rad21 from cleavage by Sse/separase. Required during meiosis in both males and females. From Drosophila melanogaster (Fruit fly).
   8078..8806    +  CDS            mei-S332 (fragment): SGO1_DROME - Experimental evidence at protein level: Swiss-Prot protein existence level 1. Plays a central role in chromosome cohesion during meiosis and mitosis by preventing premature dissociation of cohesin complex from centromeres after prophase, when most of cohesin complex dissociates from chromosomes arms. May act by protecting or Rad21 from cleavage by Sse/separase. Required during meiosis in both males and females. From Drosophila melanogaster (Fruit fly).
   9602..9784    -  CDS            Golga2 (fragment): GOGA2_MOUSE - Experimental evidence at protein level: Swiss-Prot protein existence level 1. Peripheral membrane component of the cis-Golgi stack that acts as a membrane skeleton that maintains the structure of the Golgi apparatus, and as a vesicle thether that facilitates vesicle fusion to the Golgi membrane (PubMed:28028212). Required for normal protein transport from the endoplasmic reticulum to the Golgi apparatus and the cell membrane (PubMed:28028212). Together with p115/USO1 and STX5, involved in vesicle tethering and fusion at the cis-Golgi membrane to maintain the stacked and inter-con
  10183..10665   -  CDS            Golga2 (fragment): GOGA2_RAT - Experimental evidence at protein level: Swiss-Prot protein existence level 1. Peripheral membrane component of the cis-Golgi stack that acts as a membrane skeleton that maintains the structure of the Golgi apparatus, and as a vesicle thether that facilitates vesicle fusion to the Golgi membrane (PubMed:9150144, PubMed:20197635). Required for normal protein transport from the endoplasmic reticulum to the Golgi apparatus and the cell membrane (By similarity). Together with p115/USO1 and STX5, involved in vesicle tethering and fusion at the cis-Golgi membrane to maintain the stacked a
  11985..12217   +  misc_feature   P element 3' end: P element 3' end
  12217..12720   +  gene           mini-white (fragment): white; This modified version of the white gene lacks part of the first intron.
  12719..12788   -  misc_feature   bom (fragment): basis of mobility region from pBR322
  12890..12925   -  CDS            rop (fragment): Rop protein, which maintains plasmids at low copy number; rop
  13020..13124   +  promoter       AmpR promoter: bla
  13125..13985   +  CDS            AmpR: β-lactamase; bla; confers resistance to ampicillin, carbenicillin, and related antibiotics
>Addgene plasmid #113174 | MEI-S332-GFP genomic in pCaSpeR | addgene full sequence | sequence record 217767 | Addgene NGS Result
TTGAGATCCTTTTTTTCTGCGCGTAATCTGCTGCTTGCAAACAAAAAAACCACCGCTACCAGCGGTGGTT
TGTTTGCCGGATCAAGAGCTACCAACTCTTTTTCCGAAGGTAACTGGCTTCAGCAGAGCGCAGATACCAA
ATACTGTTCTTCTAGTGTAGCCGTAGTTAGGCCACCACTTCAAGAACTCTGTAGCACCGCCTACATACCT
CGCTCTGCTAATCCTGTTACCAGTGGCTGCTGCCAGTGGCGATAAGTCGTGTCTTACCGGGTTGGACTCA
AGACGATAGTTACCGGATAAGGCGCAGCGGTCGGGCTGAACGGGGGGTTCGTGCACACAGCCCAGCTTGG
AGCGAACGACCTACACCGAACTGAGATACCTACAGCGTGAGCTATGAGAAAGCGCCACGCTTCCCGAAGG
GAGAAAGGCGGACAGGTATCCGGTAAGCGGCAGGGTCGGAACAGGAGAGCGCACGAGGGAGCTTCCAGGG
GGAAACGCCTGGTATCTTTATAGTCCTGTCGGGTTTCGCCACCTCTGACTTGAGCGTCGATTTTTGTGAT
GCTCGTCAGGGGGGCGGAGCCTATGGAAAAACGCCTTCTTCTTGAACTCGGGCTCGGTGCCAGTATACCT
CAAATGGTTGTCGTACCTCTCATGGTTCCGTTACGCCAACGAGGGTCTGCTGATTAACCAATGGGCGGAC
GTGGAGCCGGGCGAAATTAGCTGCACATCGTCGAACACCACGTGCCCCAGTTCGGGCAAGGTCATCCTGG
AGACGCTTAACTTCTCCGCCGCCGATCTGCCGCTGGACTACGTGGGTCTGGCCCATGATGAAATAACATA
AGGTGGTCCCGTCGATAGCCGAAGCTTACCGAAGTATACACTTAAATTCAGTGCACGTTTGCTTGTTGAG
AGGAAAGGTTGTGTGCGGACGAATTTTTTTTTGAAAACATTAACCCTTACGTGGAATAAAAAAAAATGAA
ATATTGCAAATTTTGCTGCAAAGCTGTGACTGGAGTAAAATTAATTCACGTGCCGAAGTGTGCTATTAAG
AGAAAATTGTGGGAGCAGAGCCTTGGGTGCAGCCTTGGTGAAAACTCCCAAATTTGTGATACCCACTTTA
ATGATTCGCAGTGGAAGGCTGCACCTGCAAAAGGTCAGACATTTAAAAGGAGGCGACTCAACGCAGATGC
CGTACCTAGTAAAGTGATAGAGCCTGAACCAGAAAAGATAAAAGAAGGCTATACCAGTGGGAGTACACAA
ACAGAGTAAGTTTGAATAGTAAAAAAAATCATTTATGTAAACAATAACGTGACTGTGCGTTAGGTCCTGT
TCATTGTTTAATGAAAATAAGAGCTTGAGGGAAAAAATTCGTACTTTGGAGTACGAAATGCGTCGTTTAG
AGCAGCAGCCGAATTAATTCTAGTTCCAGTGAAATCCAAGCATTTTCTAAATTAAATGTATTCTTATTAT
TATAGTTGTTATTTTTGATATATATAAACAACACTATTATGCCCACCATTTTTTTGAGATGCATCTACAC
AAGGAACAAACACTGGATGTCACTTTCAGTTCAAATTGTAACGCTAATCACTCCGAACAGGTCACAAAAA
ATTACCTTAAAAAGTCATAATATTAAATTAGAATAAATATAGCTGTGAGGGAAATATATACAAATATATT
GGAGCAAATAAATTGTACATACAAATATTTATTACTAATTTCTATTGAGACGAAATGAACCACTCGGAAC
CATTTGAGCGAACCGAATCGCGCGGAACTAACGACAGTCGCTCCAAGGTCGTCGAACAAAAGGTGAATGT
GTTGCGGAGAGCGGGTGGGAGACAGCGAAAGAGCAACTACGAAACGTGGTGTGGTGGAGGTGAATTATGA
AGAGGGCGCGCGATTTGAAAAGTATGTATATAAAAAATATATCCCGGTGTTTTATGTAGCGATAAACGAG
TTTTTGATGTAAGGTATGCAGGTGTGTAAGTCTTTTGGTTAGAAGACAAATCCAAAGTCTACTTGTGGGG
ATGTTCGAAGGGGAAATACTTGTATTCTATAGGTCATATCTTGTTTTTATTGGCACAAATATAATTACAT
TAGCTTTTTGAGGGGGCAATAAACAGTAAACACGATGGTAATAATGGTAAAAAAAAAAAACAAGCAGTTA
TTTCGGATATATGTCGGCTACTCCTTGCGTCGGGCCCGAAGTCTTAGAGCCAGATATGCGAGCACCCGGA
AGCTCACGATGAGAATGGCCAGACCCACGTAGTCCAGCGGCAGATCGGCGGCGGAGAAGTTAAGCGTCTC
CAGGATGACCTTGCCCGAACTGGGGCACGTGGTGTTCGACGATGTGCAGCTAATTTCGCCCGGCTCCACG
TCCGCCCATTGGTTAATCAGCAGACCCTCGTTGGCGTAACGGAACCATGAGAGGTACGACAACCATTTGA
GGTATACTGGCACCGAGCCCGAGTTCAAGAAGAAGCCGCCAAAGAGCAGGAATGGTATGATAACCGGCGG
ACCCACAGACAGCGCCATCGAGGTCGAGGAGCTGGCGCAGGATATTAGATATCCGAAGGACGTTGACACA
TTGGCCACCAGAGTGACCAGCGCCAGGCAGTTGAAGAAGTGCAGCACTCCGGCCCGCAGTCCGATCATCG
GATAGGCAATCGCCGTGAAGACCAGTGGCACTGTGAGAAAAAGCGGCAATTCGGCAATCGTTTTGCCCAG
AAAGTATGTGTCACAGCGATAAAGTCGACTTCGGGCCTCCCTCATAAAAACTGGCAGCTCTGAGGTGAAC
ACCTAAATCGAATCGATTCATTAGAAAGTTAGTAAATTATTGAAATGCAAATGTATTCTAAACATGACTT
ACATTTATCGTGGCAAAGACGTTTTGAAAGGTCATGTTGGTCAGGAAGAGGAAGATGGCTCCGTTGATAT
TCATCACACCCACTTGCGTGAGTTGTTGGCCCAAAAAGATGAGGCCAATCAAGATGGCAACCATCTGCAA
ATTAAAATGTTACTCGCATCTCATTAATATTCGCGAGTTAAATGAAATTTATTTATCTTCTGCAAAACTA
TAAACTATACATCTCATTGAAAAAAACTAAGAAGGGTGTGGAATCAGGCAATTCTATCTAAAATCTAGCG
AATTTGTTTCCAAGAATTGTAAGCGTTATATCATTTGTTTCCACTGGAACCACTCACCGTTGTCTGAATA
AGTCGCACTTTTACGAGGAGTGGTTCCTTGAGCACCGACAGCCAGGATCGCCACAGGACCGCCCGGAACT
GCATGAACCAGGTGGCCTTGTAGGTGTACCCATTCTCCGGCTGCTCCAGTGGCTTCTCCAGATTTTTGGT
GGCCAACAACTGCTCCATATCCCGGGCTACTTTGCTAATGGCAAAATTGTCGCATATCTTGGCGATCCGA
TCACGGGACTCGATCTCCCGTCCGGGCACAACGGCCAACACCTGTACGTAAAAGTCCGCCGGATTGTAGT
TGGTAGGACACTGGGCACCCACGCTGGATAGGAGTTGAGATGTTATGTAATACTAGATACCCTTAATAAA
CACATCGAACTCACTAGGAAAAGAAGTCGACGGCTTCGCTGGGAGTGCCCAAGAAAGCTACCCTGCCCTC
GGCCATCAGAAGGATCTTGTCAAAGAGCTCAAACAGCTCGGAAGACGGCTGATGAATGGTCAGGATGACG
GTCTTGCCCTTCTGCGACAGCTTCTTCAGCACCTGGACGACGCTGTGGGCGGTAAAGGAGTCCAGTCCGG
AGGTGGGCTCATCGCAGATCAGAAGCGGCGGATCGGTTAGAGCCTCGGAGGCGAATGCCAGACGCTTCCT
TTCTCCGCCGGACAGACCTTTCACCCTGCCGGGCACACCGATGATCGTGTGCTGACATTTGCTGAGCGAA
AGCTCCTGGATCACCTGATCCACGCGGGCCACTCGCTGCCGATAGGTCAGATGTCGTGGCATCCGCACCA
TGGCTTGGAAAATCAGGTGTTCCCTGGCCGTTAGGGAGCCGATAAAGAGGTCATCCTGCTGGACATAGGC
GCACCTGGCCTGCATCTCCTTGGCGTCCACAGGTTGGCCATTGAGCAGTCGCATCCCGGATGGCGATACT
TGGATGCCCTGCGGCGATCGAAAGGCAAGGGCATTCAGCAGGGTCGTCTTTCCGGCACCGGAACTGCCCA
TCACGGCCAAAAGTTCGCCCGGATAGGCCACGCCGCAAACTGAGTTTCAAATTGGTAATTGGACCCTTTA
TTAAGATTTCACACAGATCAGCCGACTGCGAATAGAAACTCACCGTTCTTGAGCAAATGTTTCCTGGGCG
CCGGTATGTGTCGCTCGTTGCAGAATAGTCCGCGTGTCCGGTTGACCAGCTGCCGCCATCCGGAGCCCGG
CTGATTGACCGCCCCAAAGATGTCCATATTGTGCCAGGCATAGGTGAGGTTCTCGGCTAGTTGGCCGCTC
CCTGAACCGGAGTCCTCCGGCGGACTGGGTGGCCGGAGCGTGCCGTAGTTTTTGGCCTGCCCGAAGCCCT
GGTTAATGCAGCTCTGCGAAGCCGCTCCGCTGTCACCCTGCAATGATAGGGGATCTCAAATATCAACTAC
AAGCGTTATGCTCATCTAACCCCGAACAAAAAGTACCCCGAAGTATCCTACGAAGTAGGTTTATACTTTT
ATTTATTTTTTGTGCATCTAGGATCAGCTTAAAATATCTGGTTGTTATATTTTTTGTAAAAAAGAATATA
GTCGAAAATGAATGCCTTTAGATGTCTTGATCATGATATGATCTCAAAAATTGTCTTATATAGCGAGAAC
AGCTACCAGAATAATCTGTTTCGTGTCACTATTTGTTTGTGCAATTGCGGTTTGGGATTTTTGTGGGTCG
CAGTTCTCACGCCGCAGACAATTTGATGTTGCAATCGCAGTTCCTATAGATCAAGTGAACTTAAGATGTA
TGCACATGTACTACTCACATTGTTCAGATGCTCGGCAGATGGGTGTTTGCTGCCTCCGCGAATTAATAGC
TCCTGATCCTCTTGGCCCATTGCCGGGATTTTTCACACTTTCCCCTGCTTACCCACCCAAAACCAATCAC
CACCCCAATCACTCAAAAAACAAACAAAAATAAGAAGCGAGAGGAGTTTTGGCACAGCACTTTGTGTTTA
ATTGATGGCGTAAACCGCTTGGAGCTTCGTCACGAAACCGCTGACAAAATGCAACTGAAGGCGGACATTG
ACGCTACGTAACGCTACAAACGGTGGCGAAAGAGATAGCGGACGCAGCGGCGAAAGAGACGGCGATATTT
CTGTGGACAGAGAAGGAGGCAAACAGCGCTGACTTTGAGTGGAATGTCATTTTGAGTGAGAGGTAATCGA
AAGAACCTGGTACATCAAATACCCTTGGATCGAAGTAAATTTAAAACTGATCAGATAAGTTCAATGATAT
CCAGTGCAGTAAAAAAAAAAAATGTTTTTTTTATCTACTTTCCGCAAAAATGGGTTTTATTAACTTACAT
ACATACTAGAATTCGGTACCGAAGAGGTTCCTGAACTTGCCATAAATTACCAAATTTCTGGGCACCGTGC
GAAATAGAATTGATAAGGTCGCTCGATAAGTCCGTACCACTTCGGATTCTGAGTGCTGAGTGATGCACTC
AATCGACTAAATGGGTACAAAGCCAAACGAGTTGGATTTACAAACAGACTCACCTTGAAGCGGGTTTCGG
TTTTCGACTGCGGTCGTAGCTTCTGTGAATGAAATTCTCGGTTCTCTGGGCTGCTGGCTGTCTTCGGTGT
TTCAGCAGGTGATTGTCGTGATTCTCTGGCGGAGATGAAACAGCATAGCAAGCGGTTCCCTAATGTATTT
TTCCGAAACTATGGTGTATAATCCGTATCCGTGTTCCTAAGTTAAGTTAATCCGCGCGCTAGATCCGTCT
ATCGTTTTTCGAGTGCACAGGTGTTGCATGTGATGTGTATCGTGTCCTGTGAGTGCGGGGGGAAAGTCCC
TCCCACTGTTGGTAAGAATTGTAGAAATGTGTAAAAGCCTGGCTAAATGCCTAAAAGACGTACAACGACG
ATACAAATCCGACTGATTTTCATTTTTACACAAACACACGCACACTGCGACAGCACACTCTCACTCACGT
ACACGCACGCACACACTGCCAGGTGGGCTGACTTCTGATTCAGTGCGATTTTCGCGTTCTGCAAGGTGTA
TCTACAACCTCCCGAAACGCGTATTCACTTCGATTTCCGGGTTCTAGCGCTGCAGCATTGTTTATCTACC
ACGGATATCCAGATTTTCTTCGCAATCGGTCGAGAAAACAATAAATTTATTGTGCAGCTTAGAGGTGTAA
GAGAAACATAGACGTATCGATGTCTCTCGATGGTTTGTGCCTATCGAAATCGGTGTCCCGCAATATACAC
AGCTTCCACTAAGCGAAATTTTAGCATTTTGGCATACGTGTAGAATTTAAATGGAAAATTACCCTTGGTA
ACGCATGTACGATCAAATTCGCACCAACTCAACGGTTCCTAATTCTTGTCGTGCAAATGAGACAAACAAA
TTTATAATTATTAAAATAAAATATATTCACATCGGATTGTATTGTTTCTTATATATATGGCCCAAAATTA
AAGAATTTCATTTTAATTAAGAGCATGGTCGGCGTTGCCATACTTTCAAAAAGTTTTCCTTAAGCTGGGG
TATATTCCAATAGCACAACAACGGTCACTCTATTTCAAAATTCAAAACAAGCTATTGGCGTCGTCTGTCT
GGATTTTGTGTATGGAATAAGTAGATCAGAAGAAGCAAATGGGATCCAAAGGAGAAGAACTTTTCACTGG
AGTTGTCCCAATTCTTGTTGAATTAGATGGTGATGTTAATGGGCACAAATTTTCTGTCAGTGGAGAGGGT
GAAGGTGATGCAACATACGGAAAACTTACCCTTAAATTTATTTGCACTACTGGAAAACTACCTGTTCCAT
GGCCAACACTTGTCACTACTTTCTCTTATGGTGTTCAATGCTTTTCAAGATACCCAGATCATATGAAACG
GCATGACTTTTTCAAGAGTGCCATGCCCGAAGGTTATGTACAGGAAAGAACTATATTTTTCAAAGATGAC
GGGAACTACAAGACACGTGCTGAAGTCAAGTTTGAAGGTGATACCCTTGTTAATAGAATCGAGTTAAAAG
GTATTGATTTTAAAGAAGATGGAAACATTCTTGGACACAAATTGGAATACAACTATAACTCACACAATGT
ATACATCATGGCAGACAAACAAAAGAATGGAATCAAAGTTAACTTCAAAATTAGACACAACATTGAAGAT
GGAAGCGTTCAACTAGCAGACCATTATCAACAAAATACTCCAATTGGCGATGGCCCTGTCCTTTTACCAG
ACAACCATTACCTGTCCACACAATCTGCCCTTTCGAAAGATCCCAACGAAAAGAGAGACCACATGGTCCT
TCTTGAGTTTGTAACAGCTGCTGGGATTACACATGGCATGGATGAACTATACAAAAGATCCAAAGTGGAG
CAGCAGTACAAGCTGCTGAATGCGGAGCTAATGGACCAAGTGCAGAAGCAGCGCTTGGAGATCGGCGAGT
ACAGGAAGCGGGTGATATCTTTGGAGCGAGAGATCATGGACATTCGGGAGGAGCACGTCCTGCAAAACCA
TCGCCAGCGCATGGAGAACATCAGTATCGTACGCAGCCTGATGCTGAGCCTGAACGTGGACTCCGATTCC
CTGGCAGTGCGTCAGGAGCCCGCTCCCGCAGCTCAGATAAACAGACCAAGCGGCCCGCGTCGCAGCTCCA
GGGAAATCTGCAAGGACATGCGACGGACGTGTGCGTTGGCCCGCACCACCAGACCAATCTCGCCAAGAAG
ATCTTCCTCAGTGACCAGTACTGTATCGTCCACTAGTCGCCGCTCCAGCGCAGAAGTGCAGTCCGAGGTG
GTGACCACTAGGATACCAGAGGATAGAAGAGCCAACAAGGTAACTTATACTTAAATTTGATTATGCTTTT
CTTAACGATTCATTATCGGCTTGAGTACAGCCTACACCACCGCCACGAAGACCAGCGGAATTAGTGTTTG
ATGAGGACGACTCGGACGATGATTTCGACGAAGCAGTAAGCCCCGTGGAGGAGACACAGACTGAGCAAAA
TGAAGAGAACAATCGTCTGTTTAGCATTATAGAGGAAAATGGCAGTGAAGGGGAGTCCACAGACTCGTCA
TCATCATGCGAGGCCATCTATTGCGACACAACGTTTGAAAGTAGTCCGCCAAACGCCCAAGTCACCGTCA
CGCCCAGTGGACGGGCTCTGCGGGAAGTGGACACCAATATCCCTGTAGCAGTGTCCCTCAGTCGGGGAAA
AGAGACTGGGAAGGGATCATGGTTGGCTATTTCCGTAGCTGTGGAAGATTCTCCACAGGAGCCAAGCATA
CAGTGCCCACGACTGGCAGTCACCAGGCCTAGTCAATCGTCTGGAATATTTCCTGATGTCAACGGATTAA
CGCCGCGAAGAAGCCTGTTCAATGGGATAGGCAAAATGGCCGGAAGCACCAGCACTCCGAAATCCTTTCT
CGTCGAGGAAATGCCATCTATAAGAACTAGAAGCCGAACTGCGGCTAATAAGAAATCAGAAAATACGGAT
ATGTCTAGTTCTTTCTGCAACAACAGCGCAAGGCCGAGTAGAAGCTGCAGGCCCACCAGTTTGGTGGAGC
CAAGTCTGAAGAACAAGTTGCGCAATGGCTCGAAAGGCAAGGCCAAGGCCAAAAAGTAGATAGACGAATT
TTTTAATAGGCTTTAATGTTGTTTCTGTAATTTCATTGGTTTTCAATACCACTTTTTACCATTTTTAATA
TGAATAATATTTTTAAATCGTCAGGCCCTGATAAGTTTAATTTATAGACTAAAAGCTGACATCGGATTAC
TTTTTGCCTGCAATAGAGGGCATATTCAGTTCATCCAGCGCTATCGGAAGGAAGACACTCCATCATCATC
ATCACCCAAAGATGCCAATAGGAATTTAAAAGTACGTCTAATTTTTACATGTTCATTTGTGAATAAAACA
ACGTTTCAATTAATTATTTGTTAATACGCTTTTAGGGGAACTCATTTTATAGATTCCTCTTAGATGCAAA
CTACGTTTATTCGCACAAAGTTGTTGGAAACATTTACAAAAGACTCTGAAGAACAAAGTACAATTACAAT
TACAATTAAATACAGTAGCAAAAGGGTAATGATTATACGTAGGTAGGCGATAATTGCACTTCTTTTAGAC
TACCTCGAACTTGCCCATACAACAGTTGAGATGGTCTCCTGCATGGTTGTGGCTTGGCTGCTCCGTGTTC
TCCTTGATCTCGCTGATAATGTCCTGTATCTTGTTGATGATCTGTTGCGAGTTTTCACCTTCGCCAGGAG
TGTGTTCGCTACCTGCGGCCGCTTCTGGTTGCTTTGCCTGGGCGGCATCTGCGGGTAGCTCCACGCCCAA
ACTGACCACCAGCTTGTTTAGTGCCTCAATCTTCTCGCGCAGCTGCTCTCGCTCCGCTTGCAAGAGACGC
ATTTGGGCGGCCTTCTCGTACTCACGCTGCTTTAGCATGCGCCTCTGCGTTTGATAGAGGGCAATGTACT
CGCCAATCGTTTCGGTTTCGCTCTGCAGCTGGAGCACCAGATGCTCCAGGCTGTGCTTCTCCTCCGTCAA
GTCGGCGACCTGGCTGATCAGTGTGGTGAAACGCGATTGCAAGCGTTCCACGGCCTCGGCGGTGGGCAGC
GTTTCAGCTGCTTGTCTGTGGGCGTGGTTCTGGCCGTGATCATGTGGATGATCATGCTGATGATCGTGTG
GATGGCTATGTGAATGATCATGTGTGTGATCGTGCGGATGATCATGTGGATGACCATGATCACCAGCATT
ATGATGGTTATGTTCATGGGAATGATCGTGGTCATTATCATGACAATGACCGTCGGAATGCTGATGAGAG
TGATCGTGCGAATGATTATGCAAAAGACCAACTTCCTTCGCTTCCTCTGCTTCGTTTTCCGGTGCATCTG
CTCCATTCTCTTTTTCGGTTTCCTCACCGGCGTGATAAGCTTTTGCCTGAAAGAAATGATAATGGGATAT
AAAGTCAGTTAAATTTTAATCCCAGTCCAACCCACCTCATAATGCCTGAGACGGTCCAGCTGCTGTTGCA
ACATTAACTGCTGACGTTGTAGTTCCACGTTCTCGTGCGATAGTCTAATCATTTCCTCATCCTTGAACTT
AAAGCGCTCCTCATTTGCTTGAAGCTTTTGCTCCATGCTGTTGTAGTTCTGGCGGATTTCTCGGTTGGCA
AACTCTTCTGAATCCAAGCGGATGACCAGCTCGGCTTTGTCGTTTGTCAACTGAACAAATCGCTGCTGCA
GTTCGTCCAACTGGTTTTTCATCTCTACATTCTGGGTTAGGGCACGCGATGCGGCCACTTTGTCTGACTC
CATGGTGGCCAACAGCTTGGACTGATCGGGCTGCTCAGCTTGCAAGCGTTCGAGTTGCTTTTCCAACTCG
TCTAAAGCCGAGTTCTTTAACTGCAGCTGATCGTCCTGCGACTTGATCTTCAGCTGGAATTCGTGGCGCT
CAAACTCGAAGTTTTCGATCTGCTCTTTCAAGACAGCCAGTTCATCTTTTAAGGCTTTCTGAAATTGAAC
TAGGAGATTAAACAGGTTTTCCATATTTTTTTGGCTTACTTACCTGCTCGCTGGTTTCTTCCTTGGATGG
CTGCACTTGACTGGCCTCTTTAAATTGGGCCTGCAGGCTGATGTTCTTTTGTATATCCCGCTCCAGGGCG
CCCACGTGCTCCACAAGCTGGCGTTCTCGCTCCCTCAGTGAGTTCAGTACCTCTGAGAGTTCTGTGTTTC
GTTCGTTGAGCTTGGCGATCTCGCCACTCTGATGCTGCACATAGTTTTGATACTGACCAGCTGCCTGCTC
CTTGTCCTGCGTTAGTTGACCCACCATCGCTTGGAGGTCGCGTATCTGTTGCTCGTACATGTATTGTGTT
TGCACCAGCGACTCCACTCGGTTGTCTGTGGTGACGCTAGACTCGTCTGAGAGCTGCCGCAGCTTCAGCT
GCGCCATCTCGAGTTCGTTCGATTTTTGGGAAAGCTGTTGCTGCAGTTCCTCTTGATGCTGGTTGCTCTG
CTTTAGCTGGGCCTCTAGTTCGTTGAGATGCGACTGTTGGTCCTTGATTTGTGCCTGCGATTGTAGCAGT
TGTGCCTGGAGTTGCGCGTACTGCTGTCGCTGCTGCTCACCGGTCGACTGTTGATCCTGGCAGTGCTGTT
GTAGCTGCTCCAGACGCAATTGATTCTGATCCTTGAGGATGCGAAGCTCCTCCAGCTCTAGCTCACGCTC
CCGGCAAGCCAGGCGAACCTTGGTCAGCTCCGCATTGAGCTGGGCCTTTTCAGCGATGATCACCTGGATG
GCCTGCAAGCTAGAGGCATCTGCCAGTCCACCATTGTGTTCCGACTCGTTTTGGGCAAAATAAGAAGCGG
CTGTGGGCAGGGCAGACTGCTCCGGCGGCTGCGTCCCACCTGCTCCTCCACCGTTCACATTTATCTCGCT
GTCTGACCGTTCCGACAGATTGCTGGATATGCTCACAGTGGACGAGTGCGATTGCGTGGTGGCAGCCACC
GGCTCCTCTGCTCCCGGCTGCCCATTGTTGTTGCTGGCGCGCTGCTGGTACTCCTTCAGCTGTGTCCACA
GAAGCGTGTTAAACAAAATCAATATTAGTCGGCCAATATGTGTCCACGTCACAAGAGCAAAACAATTGTG
TGTGGCACTGGTTGTCGCACCTTTTTCCTTGCCGCGGCCAACTTCTGCGCCTTGGCATCCTGCGTGTCAT
CGGGCATGTCCTTCGGGGTCAGCAGCGGTACCCGCCCGGGGATCAGATCCGCGGCCGCCTCGAGGTCGAC
CTGCAGCCAAGCTTTGCGTACTCGCAAATTATTAAAAATAAAACTTTAAAAATAATTTCGTCTAATTAAT
ATTATGAGTTAATTCAAACCCCACGGACATGCTAAGGGTTAATCAACAATCATATCGCTGTCTCACTCAG
ACTCAATACGACACTCAGAATACTATTCCTTTCACTCGCACTTATTGCAAGCATACGTTAAGTGGATGTC
TCTTGCCGACGGGACCACCTTATGTTATTTCATCATGGTCTGGCCATTCTCATCGTGAGCTTCCGGGTGC
TCGCATATCTGGCTCTAAGACTTCGGGCCCGACGCAAGGAGTAGCCGACATATATCCGAAATAACTGCTT
GTTTTTTTTTTTTACCATTATTACCATCGTGTTTACTGTTTATTGCCCCCTCAAAAAGCTAATGTAATTA
TATTTGTGCCAATAAAAACAAGATATGACCTATAGAATACAAGTATTTCCCCTTCGAACATCCCCACAAG
TAGACTTTGGATTTGTCTTCTAACCAAAAGACTTACACACCTGCATACCTTACATCAAAAACTCGTTTAT
CGCTACATAAAACACCGGGATATATTTTTTATATACATACTTTTCAAATCGCGCGCCCTCTTCATAATTC
ACCTCCACCACACCACGTTTCGTAGTTGCTCTTTCGCTGTCTCCCACCCGCTCTCCGCAACACATTCACC
TTTTGTTCGACGACCTTGGAGCGACTGTCGTTAGTTCCGCGCGATTCGGTGCGGTATTTCACACCGCATA
TGGTGCACTCTCAGTACAATCTGCTCTGATGCCGCATAGTTAAGCCAGCCCCGACACCCGCCAACACCCG
CTGACGCGCCCTGACGGGCTTGTCTGCTCCCGGCATCCGCTTACAGACAAGCTGTGACCGTCTCCGGGAG
CTGCATGTGTCAGAGGTTTTCACCGTCATCACCGAAACGCGCGAGACGAAAGGGCCTCGTGATACGCCTA
TTTTTATAGGTTAATGTCATGATAATAATGGTTTCTTAGACGTCAGGTGGCACTTTTCGGGGAAATGTGC
GCGGAACCCCTATTTGTTTATTTTTCTAAATACATTCAAATATGTATCCGCTCATGAGACAATAACCCTG
ATAAATGCTTCAATAATATTGAAAAAGGAAGAGTATGAGTATTCAACATTTCCGTGTCGCCCTTATTCCC
TTTTTTGCGGCATTTTGCCTTCCTGTTTTTGCTCACCCAGAAACGCTGGTGAAAGTAAAAGATGCTGAAG
ATCAGTTGGGTGCACGAGTGGGTTACATCGAACTGGATCTCAACAGCGGTAAGATCCTTGAGAGTTTTCG
CCCCGAAGAACGTTTTCCAATGATGAGCACTTTTAAAGTTCTGCTATGTGGCGCGGTATTATCCCGTATT
GACGCCGGGCAAGAGCAACTCGGTCGCCGCATACACTATTCTCAGAATGACTTGGTTGAGTACTCACCAG
TCACAGAAAAGCATCTTACGGATGGCATGACAGTAAGAGAATTATGCAGTGCTGCCATAACCATGAGTGA
TAACACTGCGGCCAACTTACTTCTGACAACGATCGGAGGACCGAAGGAGCTAACCGCTTTTTTGCACAAC
ATGGGGGATCATGTAACTCGCCTTGATCGTTGGGAACCGGAGCTGAATGAAGCCATACCAAACGACGAGC
GTGACACCACGATGCCTGTAGCAATGGCAACAACGTTGCGCAAACTATTAACTGGCGAACTACTTACTCT
AGCTTCCCGGCAACAATTAATAGACTGGATGGAGGCGGATAAAGTTGCAGGACCACTTCTGCGCTCGGCC
CTTCCGGCTGGCTGGTTTATTGCTGATAAATCTGGAGCCGGTGAGCGTGGGTCTCGCGGTATCATTGCAG
CACTGGGGCCAGATGGTAAGCCCTCCCGTATCGTAGTTATCTACACGACGGGGAGTCAGGCAACTATGGA
TGAACGAAATAGACAGATCGCTGAGATAGGTGCCTCACTGATTAAGCATTGGTAACTGTCAGACCAAGTT
TACTCATATATACTTTAGATTGATTTAAAACTTCATTTTTAATTTAAAAGGATCTAGGTGAAGATCCTTT
TTGATAATCTCATGACCAAAATCCCTTAACGTGAGTTTTCGTTCCACTGAGCGTCAGACCCCGTAGAAAA
GATCAAAGGATCTTC
